>Addgene plasmid #161245 | pDONR221-SLC2A11_STOP | addgene full sequence | sequence record 479337 | Addgene NGS Result
GCGCCATCTATACCGGCCTGTTCCTGCCAGAGACCAAGGGCAAGACATTTCAGGAGATCTCCAAGGAGCT
GCACAGGCTGAATTTCCCTAGGAGGGCACAGGGACCAACCTGGCGCAGCCTGGAAGTGATCCAGTCCACA
GAGCTGTAAGACCCAGCTTTCTTGTACAAAGTTGGCATTATAAGAAAGCATTGCTTATCAATTTGTTGCA
ACGAACAGGTCACTATCAGTCAAAATAAAATCATTATTTGCCATCCAGCTGATATCCCCTATAGTGAGTC
GTATTACATGGTCATAGCTGTTTCCTGGCAGCTCTGGCCCGTGTCTCAAAATCTCTGATGTTACATTGCA
CAAGATAAAAATATATCATCATGAACAATAAAACTGTCTGCTTACATAAACAGTAATACAAGGGGTGTTA
TGAGCCATATTCAACGGGAAACGTCGAGGCCGCGATTAAATTCCAACATGGATGCTGATTTATATGGGTA
TAAATGGGCTCGCGATAATGTCGGGCAATCAGGTGCGACAATCTATCGCTTGTATGGGAAGCCCGATGCG
CCAGAGTTGTTTCTGAAACATGGCAAAGGTAGCGTTGCCAATGATGTTACAGATGAGATGGTCAGACTAA
ACTGGCTGACGGAATTTATGCCTCTTCCGACCATCAAGCATTTTATCCGTACTCCTGATGATGCATGGTT
ACTCACCACTGCGATCCCCGGAAAAACAGCATTCCAGGTATTAGAAGAATATCCTGATTCAGGTGAAAAT
ATTGTTGATGCGCTGGCAGTGTTCCTGCGCCGGTTGCATTCGATTCCTGTTTGTAATTGTCCTTTTAACA
GCGATCGCGTATTTCGTCTCGCTCAGGCGCAATCACGAATGAATAACGGTTTGGTTGATGCGAGTGATTT
TGATGACGAGCGTAATGGCTGGCCTGTTGAACAAGTCTGGAAAGAAATGCATAAACTTTTGCCATTCTCA
CCGGATTCAGTCGTCACTCATGGTGATTTCTCACTTGATAACCTTATTTTTGACGAGGGGAAATTAATAG
GTTGTATTGATGTTGGACGAGTCGGAATCGCAGACCGATACCAGGATCTTGCCATCCTATGGAACTGCCT
CGGTGAGTTTTCTCCTTCATTACAGAAACGGCTTTTTCAAAAATATGGTATTGATAATCCTGATATGAAT
AAATTGCAGTTTCATTTGATGCTCGATGAGTTTTTCTAATCAGAATTGGTTAATTGGTTGTAACACTGGC
AGAGCATTACGCTGACTTGACGGGACGGCGCAAGCTCATGACCAAAATCCCTTAACGTGAGTTACGCGTC
GTTCCACTGAGCGTCAGACCCCGTAGAAAAGATCAAAGGATCTTCTTGAGATCCTTTTTTTCTGCGCGTA
ATCTGCTGCTTGCAAACAAAAAAACCACCGCTACCAGCGGTGGTTTGTTTGCCGGATCAAGAGCTACCAA
CTCTTTTTCCGAAGGTAACTGGCTTCAGCAGAGCGCAGATACCAAATACTGTTCTTCTAGTGTAGCCGTA
GTTAGGCCACCACTTCAAGAACTCTGTAGCACCGCCTACATACCTCGCTCTGCTAATCCTGTTACCAGTG
GCTGCTGCCAGTGGCGATAAGTCGTGTCTTACCGGGTTGGACTCAAGACGATAGTTACCGGATAAGGCGC
AGCGGTCGGGCTGAACGGGGGGTTCGTGCACACAGCCCAGCTTGGAGCGAACGACCTACACCGAACTGAG
ATACCTACAGCGTGAGCTATGAGAAAGCGCCACGCTTCCCGAAGGGAGAAAGGCGGACAGGTATCCGGTA
AGCGGCAGGGTCGGAACAGGAGAGCGCACGAGGGAGCTTCCAGGGGGAAACGCCTGGTATCTTTATAGTC
CTGTCGGGTTTCGCCACCTCTGACTTGAGCGTCGATTTTTGTGATGCTCGTCAGGGGGGCGGAGCCTATG
GAAAAACGCCAGCAACGCGGCCTTTTTACGGTTCCTGGCCTTTTGCTGGCCTTTTGCTCACATGTTCTTT
CCTGCGTTATCCCCTGATTCTGTGGATAACCGTATTACCGCCTTTGAGTGAGCTGATACCGCTCGCCGCA
GCCGAACGACCGAGCGCAGCGAGTCAGTGAGCGAGGAAGCGGAAGAGCGCCCAATACGCAAACCGCCTCT
CCCCGCGCGTTGGCCGATTCATTAATGCAGCTGGCACGACAGGTTTCCCGACTGGAAAGCGGGCAGTGAG
CGCAACGCAATTAATACGCGTACCGCTAGCCAGGAAGAGTTTGTAGAAACGCAAAAAGGCCATCCGTCAG
GATGGCCTTCTGCTTAGTTTGATGCCTGGCAGTTTATGGCGGGCGTCCTGCCCGCCACCCTCCGGGCCGT
TGCTTCACAACGTTCAAATCCGCTCCCGGCGGATTTGTCCTACTCAGGAGAGCGTTCACCGACAAACAAC
AGATAAAACGAAAGGCCCAGTCTTCCGACTGAGCCTTTCGTTTTATTTGATGCCTGGCAGTTCCCTACTC
TCGCGTTAACGCTAGCATGGATGTTTTCCCAGTCACGACGTTGTAAAACGACGGCCAGTCTTAAGCTCGG
GCCCCAAATAATGATTTTATTTTGACTGATAGTGACCTGTTCGTTGCAACACATTGATGAGCAATGCTTT
TTTATAATGCCAACTTTGTACAAAAAAGCAGGCTCCACCATGAGGGCCCTGCGGAGACTGATCCAGGGAC
GCATCCTGCTGCTGACCATCTGCGCAGCAGGAATCGGAGGCACATTCCAGTTTGGCTACAACCTGAGCAT
CATCAATGCCCCCACCCTGCACATCCAGGAGTTCACCAACGAGACATGGCAGGCAAGGACAGGAGAGCCA
CTGCCTGACCACCTGGTGCTGCTGATGTGGAGCCTGATCGTGTCCCTGTATCCACTGGGCGGCCTGTTTG
GCGCCCTGCTGGCAGGACCACTGGCAATCACCCTGGGCCGGAAGAAGTCTCTGCTGGTGAACAATATCTT
CGTGGTGAGCGCCGCCATCCTGTTCGGCTTTTCTCGGAAGGCCGGCAGCTTTGAGATGATCATGCTGGGC
AGACTGCTGGTGGGAGTGAACGCAGGCGTGTCCATGAATATCCAGCCCATGTACCTGGGCGAGTCTGCCC
CTAAGGAGCTGAGGGGAGCAGTGGCAATGAGCTCCGCCATCTTCACAGCCCTGGGCATCGTGATGGGCCA
GGTGGTGGGACTGAGGGAGCTGCTGGGAGGACCACAGGCCTGGCCCCTGCTGCTGGCCTCTTGTCTGGTG
CCTGGCGCCCTGCAGCTGGCATCTCTGCCACTGCTGCCAGAGAGCCCTCGGTATCTGCTGATCGACTGCG
GCGATACCGAGGCATGTCTGGCCGCCCTGAGGCGCCTGAGAGGCTCCGGCGACCTGGCCGGCGAGCTGGA
GGAGCTGGAGGAGGAGCGGGCCGCCTGCCAGGGCTGTAGAGCCCGGAGACCATGGGAGCTGTTCCAGCAC
CGGGCCCTGAGGCGCCAGGTGACATCCCTGGTGGTGCTGGGCTCTGCCATGGAGCTGTGCGGCAACGATA
GCGTGTACGCCTATGCCTCTAGCGTGTTTAGAAAGGCCGGCGTGCCCGAGGCCAAGATCCAGTACGCCAT
CATCGGAACCGGAAGCTGCGAGCTGCTGACAGCAGTGGTGTCCTGCGTGGTCATCGAGAGGGTGGGCCGG
AGAGTGCTGCTGATCGGAGGCTACTCCCTGATGACCTGCTGGGGCTCTATCTTCACAGTGGCCCTGTGCC
TGCAGTCCTCTTTTCCTTGGACCCTGTATCTGGCCATGGCCTGTATCTTCGCCTTTATCCTGTCCTTCGG
CATCGGACCAGCAGGAGTGACCGGAATCCTGGCCACAGAGCTGTTTGATCAGATGGCCAGGCCTGCAGCA
TGCATGGTGTGCGGCGCCCTGATGTGGATCATGCTGATCCTGGTGGGCCTGGGCTTCCCTTTTATCATGG
AGGCCCTGAGCCACTTCCTGTACGTGCCATTTCTGGGCGTGTGCGTGTGCG
Features (pLannotate 1.2.2; 10 found; start..end, strand, type, name):
    151..250     -  protein_bind   attL2: mutant version of attL; recombination site for the Gateway® LR reaction LR Clonase™
    268..286     -  promoter       T7 promoter: promoter for bacteriophage T7 RNA polymerase
    420..1229    +  CDS            KanR: aminoglycoside phosphotransferase; aph(3')-Ia; confers resistance to kanamycin in bacteria or G418 (Geneticin®) in eukaryotes
   1376..1964    +  rep_origin     ori: high-copy-number ColE1/pMB1/pBR322/pUC origin of replication
   2147..2239    +  CDS            lacI (fragment): lac repressor; lacI; The lac repressor binds to the lac operator to inhibit transcription in E. coli. This inhibition can be relieved by adding lactose or isopropyl-β-D-thiogalactopyranoside (IPTG).
   2294..2321    -  terminator     rrnB T2 terminator: transcription terminator T2 from the E. coli rrnB gene
   2453..2496    +  terminator     rrnB T1 terminator: Escherichia coli rrnB; transcription terminator T1 from the E. coli rrnB gene
   2543..2579    -  CDS            lacZα (fragment): LacZα fragment of β-galactosidase; lacZ fragment
   2595..2694    +  protein_bind   attL1: mutant version of attL; recombination site for the Gateway® LR reaction LR Clonase™
   2700..146     +  CDS            SLC2A11 (across the origin): GTR11_HUMAN - Also known as GLUT11 From Homo sapiens (Human).
