>Addgene plasmid #161245 | pDONR221-SLC2A11_STOP | analyzer sequence | sequence record 312424
CTTTCCTGCGTTATCCCCTGATTCTGTGGATAACCGTATTACCGCCTTTGAGTGAGCTGATACCGCTCGC
CGCAGCCGAACGACCGAGCGCAGCGAGTCAGTGAGCGAGGAAGCGGAAGAGCGCCCAATACGCAAACCGC
CTCTCCCCGCGCGTTGGCCGATTCATTAATGCAGCTGGCACGACAGGTTTCCCGACTGGAAAGCGGGCAG
TGAGCGCAACGCAATTAATACGCGTACCGCTAGCCAGGAAGAGTTTGTAGAAACGCAAAAAGGCCATCCG
TCAGGATGGCCTTCTGCTTAGTTTGATGCCTGGCAGTTTATGGCGGGCGTCCTGCCCGCCACCCTCCGGG
CCGTTGCTTCACAACGTTCAAATCCGCTCCCGGCGGATTTGTCCTACTCAGGAGAGCGTTCACCGACAAA
CAACAGATAAAACGAAAGGCCCAGTCTTCCGACTGAGCCTTTCGTTTTATTTGATGCCTGGCAGTTCCCT
ACTCTCGCGTTAACGCTAGCATGGATGTTTTCCCAGTCACGACGTTGTAAAACGACGGCCAGTCTTAAGC
TCGGGCCCCAAATAATGATTTTATTTTGACTGATAGTGACCTGTTCGTTGCAACACATTGATGAGCAATG
CTTTTTTATAATGCCAACTTTGTACAAAAAAGCAGGCTCCACCATGAGGGCCCTGCGGAGACTGATCCAG
GGACGCATCCTGCTGCTGACCATCTGCGCAGCAGGAATCGGAGGCACATTCCAGTTTGGCTACAACCTGA
GCATCATCAATGCCCCCACCCTGCACATCCAGGAGTTCACCAACGAGACATGGCAGGCAAGGACAGGAGA
GCCACTGCCTGACCACCTGGTGCTGCTGATGTGGAGCCTGATCGTGTCCCTGTATCCACTGGGCGGCCTG
TTTGGCGCCCTGCTGGCAGGACCACTGGCAATCACCCTGGGCCGGAAGAAGTCTCTGCTGGTGAACAATA
TCTTCGTGGTGAGCGCCGCCATCCTGTTCGGCTTTTCTCGGAAGGCCGGCAGCTTTGAGATGATCATGCT
GGGCAGACTGCTGGTGGGAGTGAACGCAGGCGTGTCCATGAATATCCAGCCCATGTACCTGGGCGAGTCT
GCCCCTAAGGAGCTGAGGGGAGCAGTGGCAATGAGCTCCGCCATCTTCACAGCCCTGGGCATCGTGATGG
GCCAGGTGGTGGGACTGAGGGAGCTGCTGGGAGGACCACAGGCCTGGCCCCTGCTGCTGGCCTCTTGTCT
GGTGCCTGGCGCCCTGCAGCTGGCATCTCTGCCACTGCTGCCAGAGAGCCCTCGGTATCTGCTGATCGAC
TGCGGCGATACCGAGGCATGTCTGGCCGCCCTGAGGCGCCTGAGAGGCTCCGGCGACCTGGCCGGCGAGC
TGGAGGAGCTGGAGGAGGAGCGGGCCGCCTGCCAGGGCTGTAGAGCCCGGAGACCATGGGAGCTGTTCCA
GCACCGGGCCCTGAGGCGCCAGGTGACATCCCTGGTGGTGCTGGGCTCTGCCATGGAGCTGTGCGGCAAC
GATAGCGTGTACGCCTATGCCTCTAGCGTGTTTAGAAAGGCCGGCGTGCCCGAGGCCAAGATCCAGTACG
CCATCATCGGAACCGGAAGCTGCGAGCTGCTGACAGCAGTGGTGTCCTGCGTGGTCATCGAGAGGGTGGG
CCGGAGAGTGCTGCTGATCGGAGGCTACTCCCTGATGACCTGCTGGGGCTCTATCTTCACAGTGGCCCTG
TGCCTGCAGTCCTCTTTTCCTTGGACCCTGTATCTGGCCATGGCCTGTATCTTCGCCTTTATCCTGTCCT
TCGGCATCGGACCAGCAGGAGTGACCGGAATCCTGGCCACAGAGCTGTTTGATCAGATGGCCAGGCCTGC
AGCATGCATGGTGTGCGGCGCCCTGATGTGGATCATGCTGATCCTGGTGGGCCTGGGCTTCCCTTTTATC
ATGGAGGCCCTGAGCCACTTCCTGTACGTGCCATTTCTGGGCGTGTGCGTGTGCGGCGCCATCTATACCG
GCCTGTTCCTGCCAGAGACCAAGGGCAAGACATTTCAGGAGATCTCCAAGGAGCTGCACAGGCTGAATTT
CCCTAGGAGGGCACAGGGACCAACCTGGCGCAGCCTGGAAGTGATCCAGTCCACAGAGCTGTAAGACCCA
GCTTTCTTGTACAAAGTTGGCATTATAAGAAAGCATTGCTTATCAATTTGTTGCAACGAACAGGTCACTA
TCAGTCAAAATAAAATCATTATTTGCCATCCAGCTGATATCCCCTATAGTGAGTCGTATTACATGGTCAT
AGCTGTTTCCTGGCAGCTCTGGCCCGTGTCTCAAAATCTCTGATGTTACATTGCACAAGATAAAATAATA
TCATCATGAACAATAAAACTGTCTGCTTACATAAACAGTAATACAAGGGGTGTTATGAGCCATATTCAAC
GGGAAACGTCGAGGCCGCGATTAAATTCCAACATGGATGCTGATTTATATGGGTATAAATGGGCTCGCGA
TAATGTCGGGCAATCAGGTGCGACAATCTATCGCTTGTATGGGAAGCCCGATGCGCCAGAGTTGTTTCTG
AAACATGGCAAAGGTAGCGTTGCCAATGATGTTACAGATGAGATGGTCAGACTAAACTGGCTGACGGAAT
TTATGCCTCTTCCGACCATCAAGCATTTTATCCGTACTCCTGATGATGCATGGTTACTCACCACTGCGAT
CCCCGGAAAAACAGCATTCCAGGTATTAGAAGAATATCCTGATTCAGGTGAAAATATTGTTGATGCGCTG
GCAGTGTTCCTGCGCCGGTTGCATTCGATTCCTGTTTGTAATTGTCCTTTTAACAGCGATCGCGTATTTC
GTCTCGCTCAGGCGCAATCACGAATGAATAACGGTTTGGTTGATGCGAGTGATTTTGATGACGAGCGTAA
TGGCTGGCCTGTTGAACAAGTCTGGAAAGAAATGCATAAACTTTTGCCATTCTCACCGGATTCAGTCGTC
ACTCATGGTGATTTCTCACTTGATAACCTTATTTTTGACGAGGGGAAATTAATAGGTTGTATTGATGTTG
GACGAGTCGGAATCGCAGACCGATACCAGGATCTTGCCATCCTATGGAACTGCCTCGGTGAGTTTTCTCC
TTCATTACAGAAACGGCTTTTTCAAAAATATGGTATTGATAATCCTGATATGAATAAATTGCAGTTTCAT
TTGATGCTCGATGAGTTTTTCTAATCAGAATTGGTTAATTGGTTGTAACACTGGCAGAGCATTACGCTGA
CTTGACGGGACGGCGCAAGCTCATGACCAAAATCCCTTAACGTGAGTTACGCGTCGTTCCACTGAGCGTC
AGACCCCGTAGAAAAGATCAAAGGATCTTCTTGAGATCCTTTTTTTCTGCGCGTAATCTGCTGCTTGCAA
ACAAAAAAACCACCGCTACCAGCGGTGGTTTGTTTGCCGGATCAAGAGCTACCAACTCTTTTTCCGAAGG
TAACTGGCTTCAGCAGAGCGCAGATACCAAATACTGTTCTTCTAGTGTAGCCGTAGTTAGGCCACCACTT
CAAGAACTCTGTAGCACCGCCTACATACCTCGCTCTGCTAATCCTGTTACCAGTGGCTGCTGCCAGTGGC
GATAAGTCGTGTCTTACCGGGTTGGACTCAAGACGATAGTTACCGGATAAGGCGCAGCGGTCGGGCTGAA
CGGGGGGTTCGTGCACACAGCCCAGCTTGGAGCGAACGACCTACACCGAACTGAGATACCTACAGCGTGA
GCTATGAGAAAGCGCCACGCTTCCCGAAGGGAGAAAGGCGGACAGGTATCCGGTAAGCGGCAGGGTCGGA
ACAGGAGAGCGCACGAGGGAGCTTCCAGGGGGAAACGCCTGGTATCTTTATAGTCCTGTCGGGTTTCGCC
ACCTCTGACTTGAGCGTCGATTTTTGTGATGCTCGTCAGGGGGGCGGAGCCTATGGAAAAACGCCAGCAA
CGCGGCCTTTTTACGGTTCCTGGCCTTTTGCTGGCCTTTTGCTCACATGTT
Features (pLannotate 1.2.2; 10 found; start..end, strand, type, name):
    121..213     +  CDS            lacI (fragment): lac repressor; lacI; The lac repressor binds to the lac operator to inhibit transcription in E. coli. This inhibition can be relieved by adding lactose or isopropyl-β-D-thiogalactopyranoside (IPTG).
    268..295     -  terminator     rrnB T2 terminator: transcription terminator T2 from the E. coli rrnB gene
    427..470     +  terminator     rrnB T1 terminator: Escherichia coli rrnB; transcription terminator T1 from the E. coli rrnB gene
    517..553     -  CDS            lacZα (fragment): LacZα fragment of β-galactosidase; lacZ fragment
    569..668     +  protein_bind   attL1: mutant version of attL; recombination site for the Gateway® LR reaction LR Clonase™
    674..2161    +  CDS            SLC2A11: GTR11_HUMAN - Also known as GLUT11 From Homo sapiens (Human).
   2166..2265    -  protein_bind   attL2: mutant version of attL; recombination site for the Gateway® LR reaction LR Clonase™
   2283..2301    -  promoter       T7 promoter: promoter for bacteriophage T7 RNA polymerase
   2435..3244    +  CDS            KanR: aminoglycoside phosphotransferase; aph(3')-Ia; confers resistance to kanamycin in bacteria or G418 (Geneticin®) in eukaryotes
   3391..3979    +  rep_origin     ori: high-copy-number ColE1/pMB1/pBR322/pUC origin of replication
