[The description below was written by a language model from this plasmid's Addgene catalogue record and pLannotate feature annotations shown in this document.]
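Description:
pDONR221-SLC2A11_STOP is a Gateway entry clone built on the pDONR221 backbone, carrying a codon-optimized open reading frame for human SLC2A11 (also known as GLUT11), a member of the facilitative glucose transporter family of solute carriers. The plasmid is about 4.0 kb in total and is maintained in E. coli through a high-copy ColE1/pUC-type origin of replication, with selection by a kanamycin resistance gene (aminoglycoside phosphotransferase). Although the catalogue lists the vector type as mammalian expression, the annotated features show no eukaryotic promoter or polyadenylation signal. The construct is therefore a shuttle for the ORF rather than an expression plasmid in its own right.

The roughly 1.5 kb SLC2A11 coding sequence sits between attL1 and attL2 sites, the recombination sites used in the Gateway LR reaction to move an insert directionally into any attR-containing destination vector. Upstream of attL1 lie the rrnB T1 and T2 transcription terminators, which insulate the insert from read-through transcription in bacteria. A T7 promoter lies beyond attL2, pointing back toward the insert. Short lacI and lacZα fragments are backbone remnants with no evident function. This version retains a stop codon at the end of the ORF, so after transfer the protein is expressed with a native C-terminus or with N-terminal tags only. A companion clone without the stop codon exists for C-terminal fusions. The two feature tables describe the same 4,041 nt circular sequence with different start coordinates and agree in content. The plasmid belongs to a large consortium collection of SLC transporter clones intended for subcloning into custom expression vectors for transporter research and drug discovery.
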