Addgene plasmid #161245: pDONR221-SLC2A11_STOP
Purpose: Gateway entry clone with codon-optimized ORF sequence for subcloning into custom expression vectors. Contains a STOP codon at the end of the codon-optimized ORF sequence.
Depositing lab: RESOLUTE Consortium & Giulio Superti-Furga. Depositing organization: CeMM Research Center for Molecular Medicine. Publication: The RESOLUTE consortium: unlocking SLC transporters for drug discovery. Superti-Furga G, Lackner D, Wiedmer T, Ingles-Prieto A, Barbosa B, Girardi E, Goldmann U, Gurtl B, Klavins K, Klimek C, Lindinger S, Lineiro-Retes E, Muller AC, Onstein S, Redinger G, Reil D, Sedlyarov V, Wolf G, Crawford M, Everley R, ... Steppan CM. Nat Rev Drug Discov. 2020 Jul;19(7):429-430. doi: 10.1038/d41573-020-00056-6. PubMed 32265506.
Backbone
  Vector backbone: pDONR221
  Backbone manufacturer: ThermoFisher Scientific
  Backbone size w/o insert (bp): 2550
  Vector type: Mammalian Expression
Growth in bacteria
  Bacterial resistance: Kanamycin, 50 μg/mL
  Growth temperature: 37°C
  Growth strain: NEB Stable
  Copy number: High Copy
Gene/Insert
  Gene/Insert name: SLC2A11 (alt name: GLUT11, GLUT10)
  Species: H. sapiens (human)
  Insert size (bp): 1491
  Entrez Gene: SLC2A11 (a.k.a. GLUT10, GLUT11, MGC118830, MGC118833, SLC2A11-a, SLC2A11-c)
  Cloning method: Gateway Cloning
  Sequencing primers: 5′ M13-fwd; 3′ M13-rev
Terms and licenses: Academic/Nonprofit Terms; Industry Terms
Depositor comments: This plasmid contains a STOP codon at the end of the codon-optimized ORF. For the version of this plasmid that does not contain a STOP codon, please see Addgene plasmid 132079 For more information on the full Resolute plasmid collection, please see www.addgene.org/depositor-collections/re-solute/. Please provide your feedback on this plasmid to the RESOLUTE consortium by filling out their RESOLUTE repository feedback form: https://forms.office.com/Pages/ResponsePage.aspx?id=0e05yklzmkS7rjFGQL4N7z4feCLQvEJAmVcOCM_u885UN1JJRko0Ukg4TVQwNTZLOUxPQVJWT1NHUCQlQCN0PWcu
How to cite: pDONR221-SLC2A11_STOP was a gift from RESOLUTE Consortium & Giulio Superti-Furga (Addgene plasmid # 161245 ; http://n2t.net/addgene:161245 ; RRID:Addgene_161245)
