>Addgene plasmid #161245 | pDONR221-SLC2A11_STOP | depositor partial sequence | sequence record 312425 | Codon-optimized ORF of SLC2A11
ATGAGGGCCCTGCGGAGACTGATCCAGGGACGCATCCTGCTGCTGACCATCTGCGCAGCAGGAATCGGAG
GCACATTCCAGTTTGGCTACAACCTGAGCATCATCAATGCCCCCACCCTGCACATCCAGGAGTTCACCAA
CGAGACATGGCAGGCAAGGACAGGAGAGCCACTGCCTGACCACCTGGTGCTGCTGATGTGGAGCCTGATC
GTGTCCCTGTATCCACTGGGCGGCCTGTTTGGCGCCCTGCTGGCAGGACCACTGGCAATCACCCTGGGCC
GGAAGAAGTCTCTGCTGGTGAACAATATCTTCGTGGTGAGCGCCGCCATCCTGTTCGGCTTTTCTCGGAA
GGCCGGCAGCTTTGAGATGATCATGCTGGGCAGACTGCTGGTGGGAGTGAACGCAGGCGTGTCCATGAAT
ATCCAGCCCATGTACCTGGGCGAGTCTGCCCCTAAGGAGCTGAGGGGAGCAGTGGCAATGAGCTCCGCCA
TCTTCACAGCCCTGGGCATCGTGATGGGCCAGGTGGTGGGACTGAGGGAGCTGCTGGGAGGACCACAGGC
CTGGCCCCTGCTGCTGGCCTCTTGTCTGGTGCCTGGCGCCCTGCAGCTGGCATCTCTGCCACTGCTGCCA
GAGAGCCCTCGGTATCTGCTGATCGACTGCGGCGATACCGAGGCATGTCTGGCCGCCCTGAGGCGCCTGA
GAGGCTCCGGCGACCTGGCCGGCGAGCTGGAGGAGCTGGAGGAGGAGCGGGCCGCCTGCCAGGGCTGTAG
AGCCCGGAGACCATGGGAGCTGTTCCAGCACCGGGCCCTGAGGCGCCAGGTGACATCCCTGGTGGTGCTG
GGCTCTGCCATGGAGCTGTGCGGCAACGATAGCGTGTACGCCTATGCCTCTAGCGTGTTTAGAAAGGCCG
GCGTGCCCGAGGCCAAGATCCAGTACGCCATCATCGGAACCGGAAGCTGCGAGCTGCTGACAGCAGTGGT
GTCCTGCGTGGTCATCGAGAGGGTGGGCCGGAGAGTGCTGCTGATCGGAGGCTACTCCCTGATGACCTGC
TGGGGCTCTATCTTCACAGTGGCCCTGTGCCTGCAGTCCTCTTTTCCTTGGACCCTGTATCTGGCCATGG
CCTGTATCTTCGCCTTTATCCTGTCCTTCGGCATCGGACCAGCAGGAGTGACCGGAATCCTGGCCACAGA
GCTGTTTGATCAGATGGCCAGGCCTGCAGCATGCATGGTGTGCGGCGCCCTGATGTGGATCATGCTGATC
CTGGTGGGCCTGGGCTTCCCTTTTATCATGGAGGCCCTGAGCCACTTCCTGTACGTGCCATTTCTGGGCG
TGTGCGTGTGCGGCGCCATCTATACCGGCCTGTTCCTGCCAGAGACCAAGGGCAAGACATTTCAGGAGAT
CTCCAAGGAGCTGCACAGGCTGAATTTCCCTAGGAGGGCACAGGGACCAACCTGGCGCAGCCTGGAAGTG
ATCCAGTCCACAGAGCTGTAA
